>Addgene plasmid #201246 | pUASt-Xbp1-HA-GFP-3'UTR Spl | addgene full sequence | sequence record 402919 | Addgene NGS Result
GAAGATCCTTTGATCTTTTCTACGGGGTCTGACGCTCAGTGGAACGAAAACTCACGTTAAGGGATTTTGG
TCATGAGATTATCAAAAAGGATCTTCACCTAGATCCTTTTAAATTAAAAATGAAGTTTTAAATCAATCTA
AAGTATATATGAGTAAACTTGGTCTGACAGTTACCAATGCTTAATCAGTGAGGCACCTATCTCAGCGATC
TGTCTATTTCGTTCATCCATAGTTGCCTGACTCCCCGTCGTGTAGATAACTACGATACGGGAGGGCTTAC
CATCTGGCCCCAGTGCTGCAATGATACCGCGAGACCCACGCTCACCGGCTCCAGATTTATCAGCAATAAA
CCAGCCAGCCGGAAGGGCCGAGCGCAGAAGTGGTCCTGCAACTTTATCCGCCTCCATCCAGTCTATTAAT
TGTTGCCGGGAAGCTAGAGTAAGTAGTTCGCCAGTTAATAGTTTGCGCAACGTTGTTGCCATTGCTACAG
GCATCGTGGTGTCACGCTCGTCGTTTGGTATGGCTTCATTCAGCTCCGGTTCCCAACGATCAAGGCGAGT
TACATGATCCCCCATGTTGTGCAAAAAAGCGGTTAGCTCCTTCGGTCCTCCGATCGTTGTCAGAAGTAAG
TTGGCCGCAGTGTTATCACTCATGGTTATGGCAGCACTGCATAATTCTCTTACTGTCATGCCATCCGTAA
GATGCTTTTCTGTGACTGGTGAGTACTCAACCAAGTCATTCTGAGAATAGTGTATGCGGCGACCGAGTTG
CTCTTGCCCGGCGTCAATACGGGATAATACCGCGCCACATAGCAGAACTTTAAAAGTGCTCATCATTGGA
AAACGTTCTTCGGGGCGAAAACTCTCAAGGATCTTACCGCTGTTGAGATCCAGTTCGATGTAACCCACTC
GTGCACCCAACTGATCTTCAGCATCTTTTACTTTCACCAGCGTTTCTGGGTGAGCAAAAACAGGAAGGCA
AAATGCCGCAAAAAAGGGAATAAGGGCGACACGGAAATGTTGAATACTCATACTCTTCCTTTTTCAATAT
TATTGAAGCATTTATCAGGGTTATTGTCTCATGAGCGGATACATATTTGAATGTATTTAGAAAAATAAAC
AAATAGGGGTTCCGCGCACATTTCCCCGAAAAGTGCCACCTGACGTCTAAGAAACCATTATTATCATGAC
ATTAACCTATAAAAATAGGCGTATCACGAGGCCCTTTCGTCTCGCGCGTTTCGGTGATGACGGTGAAAAC
CTCTGACACATGCAGCTCCCGGAGACGGTCACAGCTTGTCTGTAAGCGGATGCCGGGAGCAGACAAGCCC
GTCAGGGCGCGTCAGCGGGTGTTGGCGGGTGTCGGGGCTGGCTTAACTATGCGGCATCAGAGCAGATTGT
ACTGAGAGTGCACCATATGCGGTGTGAAATACCGCACCGAATCGCGCGGAACTAACGACAGTCGCTCCAA
GGTCGTCGAACAAAAGGTGAATGTGTTGCGGAGAGCGGGTGGGAGACAGCGAAAGAGCAACTACGAAACG
TGGTGTGGTGGAGGTGAATTATGAAGAGGGCGCGCGATTTGAAAAGTATGTATATAAAAAATATATCCCG
GTGTTTTATGTAGCGATAAACGAGTTTTTGATGTAAGGTATGCAGGTGTGTAAGTCTTTTGGTTAGAAGA
CAAATCCAAAGTCTACTTGTGGGGATGTTCGAAGGGGAAATACTTGTATTCTATAGGTCATATCTTGTTT
TTATTGGCACAAATATAATTACATTAGCTTTTTGAGGGGGCAATAAACAGTAAACACGATGGTAATAATG
GTAAAAAAAAAAAACAAGCAGTTATTTCGGATATATGTCGGCTACTCCTTGCGTCGGGCCCGAAGTCTTA
GAGCCAGATATGCGAGCACCCGGAAGCTCACGATGAGAATGGCCAGACCATGATGAAATAACATAAGGTG
GTCCCGTCGGCAAGAGACATCCACTTAACGTATGCTTGCAATAAGTGCGAGTGAAAGGAATAGTATTCTG
AGTGTCGTATTGAGTCTGAGTGAGACAGCGATATGATTGTTGATTAACCCTTAGCATGTCCGTGGGGTTT
GAATTAACTCATAATATTAATTAGACGAAATTATTTTTAAAGTTTTATTTTTAATAATTTGCGAGTACGC
AAAGCTTGGCTGCATCCAACGCGTTGGGAGCTCTCCGGATCCAAGCTTGCATGCCTGCAGGTCGGAGTAC
TGTCCTCCGAGCGGAGTACTGTCCTCCGAGCGGAGTACTGTCCTCCGAGCGGAGTACTGTCCTCCGAGCG
GAGTACTGTCCTCCGAGCGGAGACTCTAGCGAGCGCCGGAGTATAAATAGAGGCGCTTCGTCTACGGAGC
GACAATTCAATTCAAACAAGCAAAGTGAACACGTCGCTAAGCGAAAGCTAAGCAAATAAACAAGCGCAGC
TGAACAAGCTAAACAATCTGCAGTAAAGTGCAAGTTAAAGTGAATCAATTAAAAGTAACCAGCAACCAAG
TAAATCAACTGCAACTACTGAAATCTGCCAAGAAGTAATTATTGAATACAAGAAGAGAACTCTGAATAGG
GAATTGGGAATTCATGGCACCCACAGCAAACACAGTGCTAATTACCGTGCCGCGGACAGCAATCACATCG
AATAATCTGCCCAAATTGCGGCCCGCCCCCCTTACGGCAGCTCTGCTGAAGGTGTCGGCCACGCCCTCCG
CCTCGCCCACGCCCTCAAGTTCGGGATACGCATCCTCGTCGAACATGGATGACGATAACATGGCTGCATC
CCAGCCCAAGGCCAAGAAGCGTCGCCTGGACCATCTAACCTGGGAGGAGAAAGTGCAAAGAAAGAAGCTA
AAGAACCGTGTGGCCGCCCAGACATCGCGTGACCGCAAGAAGGCGCGCATGGAGGAGATGGACTACGAGA
TCAAGGAGCTGACAGACAGAACGGAAATACTACAGAACAAGTGCGATAGCCTGCAGGCCATCAACGAGTC
ACTGCTGGCCAAGAACCACAAGCTGGACTCGGAGCTGGAGCTGCTGCGCCAAGAACTCGCCGAACTGAAG
CAGCAACAGCAGCACAACACCAGATGCATCAGCCAATCCAACGCCAGCGCAGGCGCTGAGGGCTGTGCGT
CCACCAACCTTGGATCTGCAGCATCCAAAGCTGACCCTCTGCCGCAGGGTATACAACAGGTGGACACACA
GTCGTCAGCGCGTCTGCTGGCGGAGCAGCTGAAGAGCAGCAAGAGCCTGGCCTCACTCTGGAAAGTTGTG
GCCCTCTGCCTACTCTACAAGACATGCTTGGCGTCGACGAAGAGTTCGACGTCAAGCGCCTCGAAGAGCT
GGCCGAAAGTCTGCTCGCAGATATCTTATTATCCGTACGATGTTCCAGATTATGCGAGCCTCTGACCCCG
GTCGCCACCATGGTGAGCAAGGGCGAGGAGCTGTTCACCGGGGTGGTGCCCATCCTGGTCGAGCTGGACG
GCGACGTAAACGGCCACAAGTTCAGCGTGTCCGGCGAGGGCGAGGGCGATGCCACCTACGGCAAGCTGAC
CCTGAAGTTCATCTGCACCACCGGCAAGCTGCCCGTGCCCTGGCCCACCCTCGTGACCACCCTGACCTAC
GGCGTGCAGTGCTTCAGCCGCTACCCCGACCACATGAAGCAGCACGACTTCTTCAAGTCCGCCATGCCCG
AAGGCTACGTCCAGGAGCGCACCATCTTCTTCAAGGACGACGGCAACTACAAGACCCGCGCCGAGGTGAA
GTTCGAGGGCGACACCCTGGTGAACCGCATCGAGCTGAAGGGCATCGACTTCAAGGAGGACGGCAACATC
CTGGGGCACAAGCTGGAGTACAACTACAACAGCCACAACGTCTATATCATGGCCGACAAGCAGAAGAACG
GCATCAAGGTGAACTTCAAGATCCGCCACAACATCGAGGACGGCAGCGTGCAGCTCGCCGACCACTACCA
GCAGAACACCCCCATCGGCGACGGCCCCGTGCTGCTGCCCGACAACCACTACCTGAGCACCCAGTCCGCC
CTGAGCAAAGACCCCAACGAGAAGCGCGATCACATGGTCCTGCTGGAGTTCGTGACCGCCGCCGGGATCA
CTCTCGGCATGGACGAGCTGTACAAGTAAGGACTCAGATCTCGAGGGTACCGATCTGAGTTTTTCAAGCT
GAAAACTTCGTTCTGTCTCTCTTTTATTGTTAAGTTTGGCCGGCCGCCGTTTGTTTAAGTTTTTTAGTTG
ATAGGCTGTACATAAATTCATAATCGAAGGCTTTATATATGATACTGTAGTTAGAGCGCTAAGTTTAGCT
GTAGGTTTCCATTTATATTTAACAATCTCTAACCACATAGGCTTATGATTACTCTTATATGTATGTATTG
TGCTCAAAGAATTTGAAAAAAAAACATTTGACTAAAAAATATTCAAAATATAAACCAAACCAAACAACAA
AAAAAAAAAAAAAAACTCGAGTTCTATAGTGTCACGCTCTAGAGGATCTTTGTGAAGGAACCTTACTTCT
GTGGTGTGACATAATTGGACAAACTACCTACAGAGATTTAAAGCTCTAAGGTAAATATAAAATTTTTAAG
TGTATAATGTGTTAAACTACTGATTCTAATTGTTTGTGTATTTTAGATTCCAACCTATGGAACTGATGAA
TGGGAGCAGTGGTGGAATGCCTTTAATGAGGAAAACCTGTTTTGCTCAGAAGAAATGCCATCTAGTGATG
ATGAGGCTACTGCTGACTCTCAACATTCTACTCCTCCAAAAAAGAAGAGAAAGGTAGAAGACCCCAAGGA
CTTTCCTTCAGAATTGCTAAGTTTTTTGAGTCATGCTGTGTTTAGTAATAGAACTCTTGCTTGCTTTGCT
ATTTACACCACAAAGGAAAAAGCTGCACTGCTATACAAGAAAATTATGGAAAAATATTTGATGTATAGTG
CCTTGACTAGAGATCATAATCAGCCATACCACATTTGTAGAGGTTTTACTTGCTTTAAAAAACCTCCCAC
ACCTCCCCCTGAACCTGAAACATAAAATGAATGCAATTGTTGTTGTTAACTTGTTTATTGCAGCTTATAA
TGGTTACAAATAAAGCAATAGCATCACAAATTTCACAAATAAAGCATTTTTTTCACTGCATTCTAGTTGT
GGTTTGTCCAAACTCATCAATGTATCTTATCATGTCTGGATCCACTAGAAGGCCTAATTCTAGTATGTAT
GTAAGTTAATAAAACCCATTTTTGCGGAAAGTAGATAAAAAAAACATTTTTTTTTTTTACTGCACTGGAT
ATCATTGAACTTATCTGATCAGTTTTAAATTTACTTCGATCCAAGGGTATTTGATGTACCAGGTTCTTTC
GATTACCTCTCACTCAAAATGACATTCCACTCAAAGTCAGCGCTGTTTGCCTCCTTCTCTGTCCACAGAA
ATATCGCCGTCTCTTTCGCCGCTGCGTCCGCTATCTCTTTCGCCACCGTTTGTAGCGTTACGTAGCGTCA
ATGTCCGCCTTCAGTTGCATTTTGTCAGCGGTTTCGTGACGAAGCTCCAAGCGGTTTACGCCATCAATTA
AACACAAAGTGCTGTGCCAAAACTCCTCTCGCTTCTTATTTTTGTTTGTTTTTTGAGTGATTGGGGTGGT
GATTGGTTTTGGGTGGGTAAGCAGGGGAAAGTGTGAAAAATCCCGGCAATGGGCCAAGAGGATCAGGAGC
TATTAATTCGCGGAGGCAGCAAACACCCATCTGCCGAGCATCTGAACAATGTGAGTAGTACATGTGCATA
CATCTTAAGTTCACTTGATCTATAGGAACTGCGATTGCAACATCAAATTGTCTGCGGCGTGAGAACTGCG
ACCCACAAAAATCCCAAACCGCAATTGCACAAACAAATAGTGACACGAAACAGATTATTCTGGTAGCTGT
TCTCGCTATATAAGACAATTTTTGAGATCATATCATGATCAAGACATCTAAAGGCATTCATTTTCGACTA
TATTCTTTTTTACAAAAAATATAACAACCAGATATTTTAAGCTGATCCTAGATGCACAAAAAATAAATAA
AAGTATAAACCTACTTCGTAGGATACTTCGGGGTACTTTTTGTTCGGGGTTAGATGAGCATAACGCTTGT
AGTTGATATTTGAGATCCCCTATCATTGCAGGGTGACAGCGGAGCGGCTTCGCAGAGCTGCATTAACCAG
GGCTTCGGGCAGGCCAAAAACTACGGCACGCTCCGGCCACCCAGTCCGCCGGAGGACTCCGGTTCAGGGA
GCGGCCAACTAGCCGAGAACCTCACCTATGCCTGGCACAATATGGACATCTTTGGGGCGGTCAATCAGCC
GGGCTCCGGATGGCGGCAGCTGGTCAACCGGACACGCGGACTATTCTGCAACGAGCGACACATACCGGCG
CCCAGGAAACATTTGCTCAAGAACGGTGAGTTTCTATTCGCAGTCGGCTGATCTGTGTGAAATCTTAATA
AAGGGTCCAATTACCAATTTGAAACTCAGTTTGCGGCGTGGCCTATCCGGGCGAACTTTTGGCCGTGATG
GGCAGTTCCGGTGCCGGAAAGACGACCCTGCTGAATGCCCTTGCCTTTCGATCGCCGCAGGGCATCCAAG
TATCGCCATCCGGGATGCGACTGCTCAATGGCCAACCTGTGGACGCCAAGGAGATGCAGGCCAGGTGCGC
CTATGTCCAGCAGGATGACCTCTTTATCGGCTCCCTAACGGCCAGGGAACACCTGATTTTCCAAGCCATG
GTGCGGATGCCACGACATCTGACCTATCGGCAGCGAGTGGCCCGCGTGGATCAGGTGATCCAGGAGCTTT
CGCTCAGCAAATGTCAGCACACGATCATCGGTGTGCCCGGCAGGGTGAAAGGTCTGTCCGGCGGAGAAAG
GAAGCGTCTGGCATTCGCCTCCGAGGCTCTAACCGATCCGCCGCTTCTGATCTGCGATGAGCCCACCTCC
GGACTGGACTCCTTTACCGCCCACAGCGTCGTCCAGGTGCTGAAGAAGCTGTCGCAGAAGGGCAAGACCG
TCATCCTGACCATTCATCAGCCGTCTTCCGAGCTGTTTGAGCTCTTTGACAAGATCCTTCTGATGGCCGA
GGGCAGGGTAGCTTTCTTGGGCACTCCCAGCGAAGCCGTCGACTTCTTTTCCTAGTGAGTTCGATGTGTT
TATTAAGGGTATCTAGTATTACATAACATCTCAACTCCTATCCAGCGTGGGTGCCCAGTGTCCTACCAAC
TACAATCCGGCGGACTTTTACGTACAGGTGTTGGCCGTTGTGCCCGGACGGGAGATCGAGTCCCGTGATC
GGATCGCCAAGATATGCGACAATTTTGCCATTAGCAAAGTAGCCCGGGATATGGAGCAGTTGTTGGCCAC
CAAAAATCTGGAGAAGCCACTGGAGCAGCCGGAGAATGGGTACACCTACAAGGCCACCTGGTTCATGCAG
TTCCGGGCGGTCCTGTGGCGATCCTGGCTGTCGGTGCTCAAGGAACCACTCCTCGTAAAAGTGCGACTTA
TTCAGACAACGGTGAGTGGTTCCAGTGGAAACAAATGATATAACGCTTACAATTCTTGGAAACAAATTCG
CTAGATTTTAGATAGAATTGCCTGATTCCACACCCTTCTTAGTTTTTTTCAATGAGATGTATAGTTTATA
GTTTTGCAGAAGATAAATAAATTTCATTTAACTCGCGAATATTAATGAGATGCGAGTAACATTTTAATTT
GCAGATGGTTGCCATCTTGATTGGCCTCATCTTTTTGGGCCAACAACTCACGCAAGTGGGTGTGATGAAT
ATCAACGGAGCCATCTTCCTCTTCCTGACCAACATGACCTTTCAAAACGTCTTTGCCACGATAAATGTAA
GTCATGTTTAGAATACATTTGCATTTCAATAATTTACTAACTTTCTAATGAATCGATTCGATTTAGGTGT
TCACCTCAGAGCTGCCAGTTTTTATGAGGGAGGCCCGAAGTCGACTTTATCGCTGTGACACATACTTTCT
GGGCAAAACGATTGCCGAATTGCCGCTTTTTCTCACAGTGCCACTGGTCTTCACGGCGATTGCCTATCCG
ATGATCGGACTGCGGGCCGGAGTGCTGCACTTCTTCAACTGCCTGGCGCTGGTCACTCTGGTGGCCAATG
TGTCAACGTCCTTCGGATATCTAATATCCTGCGCCAGCTCCTCGACCTCGATGGCGCTGTCTGTGGGTCC
GCCGGTTATCATACCATTCCTGCTCTTTGGCGGCTTCTTCTTGAACTCGGGCTCGGTGCCAGTATACCTC
AAATGGTTGTCGTACCTCTCATGGTTCCGTTACGCCAACGAGGGTCTGCTGATTAACCAATGGGCGGACG
TGGAGCCGGGCGAAATTAGCTGCACATCGTCGAACACCACGTGCCCCAGTTCGGGCAAGGTCATCCTGGA
GACGCTTAACTTCTCCGCCGCCGATCTGCCGCTGGACTACGTGGGTCTGGCCATTCTCATCGTGAGCTTC
CGGGTGCTCGCATATCTGGCTCTAAGACTTCGGGCCCGACGCAAGGAGTAGCCGACATATATCCGAAATA
ACTGCTTGTTTTTTTTTTTTACCATTATTACCATCGTGTTTACTGTTTATTGCCCCCTCAAAAAGCTAAT
GTAATTATATTTGTGCCAATAAAAACAAGATATGACCTATAGAATACAAGTATTTCCCCTTCGAACATCC
CCACAAGTAGACTTTGGATTTGTCTTCTAACCAAAAGACTTACACACCTGCATACCTTACATCAAAAACT
CGTTTATCGCTACATAAAACACCGGGATATATTTTTTATATACATACTTTTCAAATCGCGCGCCCTCTTC
ATAATTCACCTCCACCACACCACGTTTCGTAGTTGCTCTTTCGCTGTCTCCCACCCGCTCTCCGCAACAC
ATTCACCTTTTGTTCGACGACCTTGGAGCGACTGTCGTTAGTTCCGCGCGATTCGGTTCGCTCAAATGGT
TCCGAGTGGTTCATTTCGTCTCAATAGAAATTAGTAATAAATATTTGTATGTACAATTTATTTGCTCCAA
TATATTTGTATATATTTCCCTCACAGCTATATTTATTCTAATTTAATATTATGACTTTTTAAGGTAATTT
TTTGTGACCTGTTCGGAGTGATTAGCGTTACAATTTGAACTGAAAGTGACATCCAGTGTTTGTTCCTTGT
GTAGATGCATCTCAAAAAAATGGTGGGCATAATAGTGTTGTTTATATATATCAAAAATAACAACTATAAT
AATAAGAATACATTTAATTTAGAAAATGCTTGGATTTCACTGGAACTAGAATTAATTCGGCTGCTGCTCT
AAACGACGCATTTCGTACTCCAAAGTACGAATTTTTTCCCTCAAGCTCTTATTTTCATTAAACAATGAAC
AGGACCTAACGCACAGTCACGTTATTGTTTACATAAATGATTTTTTTTACTATTCAAACTTACTCTGTTT
GTGTACTCCCACTGGTATAGCCTTCTTTTATCTTTTCTGGTTCAGGCTCTATCACTTTACTAGGTACGGC
ATCTGCGTTGAGTCGCCTCCTTTTAAATGTCTGACCTTTTGCAGGTGCAGCCTTCCACTGCGAATCATTA
AAGTGGGTATCACAAATTTGGGAGTTTTCACCAAGGCTGCACCCAAGGCTCTGCTCCCACAATTTTCTCT
TAATAGCACACTTCGGCACGTGAATTAATTTTACTCCAGTCACAGCTTTGCAGCAAAATTTGCAATATTT
CATTTTTTTTTATTCCACGTAAGGGTTAATGTTTTCAAAAAAAAATTCGTCCGCACACAACCTTTCCTCT
CAACAAGCAAACGTGCACTGAATTTAAGTGTATACTTCGGTAAGCTTCGGCTATCGACGGGACCACCTTA
TGTTATTTCATCATGGGCCAGACCCACGTAGTCCAGCGGCAGATCGGCGGCGGAGAAGTTAAGCGTCTCC
AGGATGACCTTGCCCGAACTGGGGCACGTGGTGTTCGACGATGTGCAGCTAATTTCGCCCGGCTCCACGT
CCGCCCATTGGTTAATCAGCAGACCCTCGTTGGCGTAACGGAACCATGAGAGGTACGACAACCATTTGAG
GTATACTGGCACCGAGCCCGAGTTCAAGAAGAAGGCGTTTTTCCATAGGCTCCGCCCCCCTGACGAGCAT
CACAAAAATCGACGCTCAAGTCAGAGGTGGCGAAACCCGACAGGACTATAAAGATACCAGGCGTTTCCCC
CTGGAAGCTCCCTCGTGCGCTCTCCTGTTCCGACCCTGCCGCTTACCGGATACCTGTCCGCCTTTCTCCC
TTCGGGAAGCGTGGCGCTTTCTCATAGCTCACGCTGTAGGTATCTCAGTTCGGTGTAGGTCGTTCGCTCC
AAGCTGGGCTGTGTGCACGAACCCCCCGTTCAGCCCGACCGCTGCGCCTTATCCGGTAACTATCGTCTTG
AGTCCAACCCGGTAAGACACGACTTATCGCCACTGGCAGCAGCCACTGGTAACAGGATTAGCAGAGCGAG
GTATGTAGGCGGTGCTACAGAGTTCTTGAAGTGGTGGCCTAACTACGGCTACACTAGAAGAACAGTATTT
GGTATCTGCGCTCTGCTGAAGCCAGTTACCTTCGGAAAAAGAGTTGGTAGCTCTTGATCCGGCAAACAAA
CCACCGCTGGTAGCGGTGGTTTTTTTGTTTGCAAGCAGCAGATTACGCGCAGAAAAAAAGGATCTCAA
Features (pLannotate 1.2.2; 21 found; start..end, strand, type, name):
    171..1031    -  CDS            AmpR: β-lactamase; bla; confers resistance to ampicillin, carbenicillin, and related antibiotics
   1032..1136    -  promoter       AmpR promoter: bla
   1231..1266    +  CDS            rop (fragment): Rop protein, which maintains plasmids at low copy number; rop
   1368..1437    +  misc_feature   bom (fragment): basis of mobility region from pBR322
   1436..1939    -  gene           mini-white (fragment): white; This modified version of the white gene lacks part of the first intron.
   1939..2171    -  misc_feature   P element 3' end: P element 3' end
   2213..2234    -  misc_feature   MCS (fragment): pUC18/19 multiple cloning site
   2233..2327    +  protein_bind   5X UAS: five tandem copies of the "ScaI site" 17-mer CGGAGTACTGTCCTCCG, an upstream activating sequence (UAS) that efficiently binds yeast Gal4 (Webster et al., 1988; Pfeiffer et al., 2010) GAL4
   2346..2584    +  promoter       hsp70 promoter: Drosophila melanogaster hsp70Bb promoter
   3440..4159    +  CDS            EGFP: the original enhanced GFP (Yang et al., 1996) mammalian codon-optimized
   4443..4464    -  terminator     PGK1 terminator (fragment): S. cerevisae PGK1; transcription terminator for 3-phosphoglycerate kinase gene
   4525..4599    +  CDS            small t antigen (fragment): SV40 (simian virus 40) small t antigen
   4601..4666    +  intron         small t intron: SV40 (simian virus 40) small t antigen intron
   4796..4816    +  CDS            SV40 NLS: nuclear localization signal of SV40 (simian virus 40) large T antigen
   4823..4957    +  CDS            LT_POVHA (fragment): Protein inferred from homology: Swiss-Prot protein existence level 3. Isoform large T antigen is a key early protein essential for both driving viral replication and inducing cellular transformation. Plays a role in viral genome replication by driving entry of quiescent cells into the cell cycle and by autoregulating the synthesis of viral early mRNA. Displays highly oncogenic activities by corrupting the host cellular checkpoint mechanisms that guard cell division and the transcription, replication, and repair of DNA. Participates in the modulation of cellular gene expression preceeding viral
   4982..5065    +  CDS            large T antigen (fragment): large T antigen from SV40 (simian virus 40)
   5088..5222    +  polyA_signal   SV40 poly(A) signal: SV40 polyadenylation signal
   5240..9359    +  gene           mini-white: white; This modified version of the white gene lacks part of the first intron.
   9370..9955    -  misc_feature   P element 5' end: No description available
   9956..10184   -  CDS            mini-white (fragment): Drosophila white gene eye color pigment; white; This is a modified version of the white gene lacking part of the first intron.
  10190..10778   -  rep_origin     ori: high-copy-number ColE1/pMB1/pBR322/pUC origin of replication
