[The description below was written by a language model from this plasmid's Addgene catalogue record and pLannotate feature annotations shown in this document.]
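Description:
pUASt-Xbp1-HA-GFP-3'UTR Spl is a Drosophila expression and P-element transformation plasmid built on the pUAST backbone, about 10.8 kb in the sequenced record. In bacteria it is maintained through a high-copy ColE1/pUC-type origin and selected with ampicillin via the β-lactamase gene. For fly work, P element 5' and 3' ends flank the expression cassette together with a mini-white gene. This arrangement allows transposase-mediated germline integration, and transformants are identified by restored eye pigmentation.

The payload is a roughly 1.9 kb D. melanogaster Xbp1 insert cloned between EcoRI and XbaI. It sits downstream of five tandem Gal4-binding UAS sites and the minimal hsp70 promoter, so transcription depends on a Gal4 driver and can be directed to chosen tissues or to transfected insect cells. According to the depositor, the unspliced Xbp1 product carries an HA tag and a truncated Xbp1 form is tagged with GFP, both followed by the 3'UTR of the spliced Xbp1 transcript. This layout is consistent with a dual-tag reporter in which the reading frame used, and therefore the tag produced, reflects Ire1-mediated splicing of the mRNA, although the record does not spell out the frame arrangement. The feature table annotates EGFP within the insert but does not annotate the Xbp1 coding region, the HA tag or the 3'UTR. The SV40 small t intron and polyadenylation signal of pUAST lie downstream; the annotated T antigen fragments and the short PGK1 terminator match are probably just parts of that SV40 segment or incidental hits. The associated publication concerns Pumilio protecting Xbp1 mRNA from regulated Ire1-dependent decay, which suggests the construct is used to test how the spliced-form 3'UTR affects Xbp1 mRNA stability and expression.
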