Addgene plasmid #201246: pUASt-Xbp1-HA-GFP-3'UTR Spl
Purpose: Xbp1 tagged with HA and GFP followed by 3'UTR of xbp1spliced form
Depositing lab: Pedro Domingos. Depositing organization: Universidade Nova de Lisboa, Instituto de Tecnologia Quimica e Biologica Antonio Xavier NOVA (ITQB NOVA). Publication: Pumilio protects Xbp1 mRNA from regulated Ire1-dependent decay. Cairrao F, Santos CC, Le Thomas A, Marsters S, Ashkenazi A, Domingos PM. Nat Commun. 2022 Mar 24;13(1):1587. doi: 10.1038/s41467-022-29105-x. PubMed 35332141.
Backbone
  Vector backbone: pUAST
  Backbone size w/o insert (bp): 8900
  Vector type: Insect Expression
Growth in bacteria
  Bacterial resistance: Ampicillin, 100 μg/mL
  Growth temperature: 37°C
  Growth strain: DH5alpha
  Copy number: High Copy
Gene/Insert
  Gene/Insert name: dXbp1
  Species: D. melanogaster (fly)
  Insert size (bp): 1888
  Entrez Gene: Xbp1 (a.k.a. Dmel_CG9415, 138/3, CG 9415, CG9415, DM18, Dmel\CG9415, Dxbp-1, XBP-1, XBP1, Xbp-1, XbpI, anon-EST:Liang-1.41, clone 1.41, dXbp-1, dmXBP1, l(2)k13803, sXbp1, xbp-1, xbp1)
  Cloning method: Restriction Enzyme; 5′ cloning site EcoRI (unknown if destroyed); 3′ cloning site XbaI (unknown if destroyed)
  Sequencing primers: 5′ unknown
Terms and licenses: Academic/Nonprofit Terms; Industry Terms: Not Available to Industry
Depositor comments: xbp1 unspliced tagged with HA and Xbp1 truncated form tagged with GFP, both followed by 3'UTR of spliced form
How to cite: pUASt-Xbp1-HA-GFP-3'UTR Spl was a gift from Pedro Domingos (Addgene plasmid # 201246 ; http://n2t.net/addgene:201246 ; RRID:Addgene_201246)
